>Addgene plasmid #42155 | pNH043 | depositor full sequence | sequence record 56938 | pNH043 sequence 9117 bps
AGAACGGAGTAACCTCGGTGTGCGGTTGTATGCCTGCTGTGGATTGCTGCTGTGTCCTGCTTATCCACAA
CATTTTGCGCACGGTTATGTGGACAAAATACCTGGTTACCCAGGCCGTGCCGGCACGTTAACCGGGCTGC
ATCCGATGCAAGTGTGTCGCTGTCGACGAGCTCGCGAGCTCGTCTGACGCTCAGTGGAACGAAAACTCAC
GTTAAGGGATTTTGGTCATGAATTAATTCTTACCAATGCTTAATCAGTGAGGCACCTATCTCAGCGATCT
GTCTATTTCGTTCATCCATAGTTGCCTGACTCCCCGTCGTGTAGATAACTACGATACGGGAGGGCTTACC
ATCTGGCCCCAGTGCTGCAATGATACCGCGAGACCCACGCTCACCGGCTCCAGATTTATCAGCAATAAAC
CAGCCAGCCGGAAGGGCCGAGCGCAGAAGTGGTCCTGCAACTTTATCCGCCTCCATCCAGTCTATTAATT
GTTGCCGGGAAGCTAGAGTAAGTAGTTCGCCAGTTAATAGTTTGCGCAACGTTGTTGCCATTGCTACAGG
CATCGTGGTGTCACGCTCGTCGTTTGGTATGGCTTCATTCAGCTCCGGTTCCCAACGATCAAGGCGAGTT
ACATGATCCCCCATGTTGTGCAAAAAAGCGGTTAGCTCCTTCGGTCCTCCGATCGTTGTCAGAAGTAAGT
TGGCCGCAGTGTTATCACTCATGGTTATGGCAGCACTGCATAATTCTCTTACTGTCATGCCATCCGTAAG
ATGCTTTTCTGTGACTGGTGAGTACTCAACCAAGTCATTCTGAGAATAGTGTATGCGGCGACCGAGTTGC
TCTTGCCCGGCGTCAATACGGGATAATACCGCGCCACATAGCAGAACTTTAAAAGTGCTCATCATTGGAA
AACGTTCTTCGGGGCGAAAACTCTCAAGGATCTTACCGCTGTTGAGATCCAGTTCGATGTAACCCACTCG
TGCACCCAACTGATCTTCAGCATCTTTTACTTTCACCAGCGTTTCTGGGTGAGCAAAAACAGGAAGGCAA
AATGCCGCAAAAAAGGGAATAAGGGCGACACGGAAATGTTGAATACTCATACTCTTCCTTTTTCAATATT
ATTGAAGCATTTATCAGGGTTATTGTCTCATGAGCGGATACATATTTGAATGTATTTAGAAAAATAAACA
AATAGGGGTTCCGCGCACATTTCCCCGAAAAGTGCCACCTG
[74 nt withheld, positions 1232-1305]
CCCTCAGCGCGGCCGCTAGCGGATCCTTAAAAAACCATGGCCGCCTCAAAAGGAGAAGAAACGACAATGG
GTGTTATCAAGCCAGACATGAAGATCAAGCTTAAAATGGAGGGTAATGTTAATGGTCACGCCTTCGTCAT
TGAGGGAGAGGGTGAAGGAAAGCCATACGATGGAACTAATACTATTAACTTGGAAGTGAAGGAGGGTGCC
CCACTTCCATTCTCTTATGATATCCTTACTACAGCCTTCGCATATGGAAATCGAGCATTCACAAAATACC
CAGACGACATTCCAAATTACTTCAAGCAGTCATTTCCAGAGGGATATTCTTGGGAGAGAACAATGACATT
CGAGGACAAGGGTATAGTTAAAGTGAAATCTGATATTAGTATGGAAGAAGATTCATTCATCTATGAGATA
CACCTGAAGGGCGAGAACTTTCCTCCGAATGGACCAGTGATGCAGAAAAAGACAACAGGATGGGACGCAA
GTACTGAACGTATGTATGTCAGAGATGGAGTTTTGAAAGGTGACGTGAAGCATAAACTGTTGTTGGAAGG
AGGTGGACATCATCGAGTGGACTTTAAGACAATCTACAGAGCTAAGAAAGCTGTGAAATTGCCAGACTAT
CACTTTGTGGATCACCGAATTGAAATTTTGAACCATGATAAAGATTACAATAAAGTGACTGTGTATGAGT
CAGCAGTAGCTAGAAACTCAACTGATGGTATGGACGAGCTCTACGTAAGCGCTTAATAGGTACCGCGGCC
GCGCTGAGGGGCTGGCCGCTCACAATTCCACACAACATACGAGCCGGAAGCATAAAGTGTAAAGCCTGGG
GTGCCTAATGAGTGAGCTAACTCACATTAATTGCGTTGCGCTCACTGCCCGCTTTCCAGTCGGGAAACCT
GTCGTGCCAGCTGCATTAATGAATCGGCCAACGCGAACCCCTTGCGGCCGCCCGGGCCGTCGACCAATTC
TCATGTTTGACAGCTTATCATCGAATTTCTGCCATTCATCCGCTTATTATCACTTATTCAGGCGTAGCAA
CCAGGCGTTTAAGGGCACCAATAACTGCCTTAAAAAAATTACGCCCCGCCCTGCCACTCATCGCAGTACT
GTTGTAATTCATTAAGCATTCTGCCGACATGGAAGCCATCACAAACGGCATGATGAACCTGAATCGCCAG
CGGCATCAGCACCTTGTCGCCTTGCGTATAATATTTGCCCATGGTGAAAACGGGGGCGAAGAAGTTGTCC
ATATTGGCCACGTTTAAATCAAAACTGGTGAAACTCACCCAGGGATTGGCTGAGACGAAAAACATATTCT
CAATAAACCCTTTAGGGAAATAGGCCAGGTTTTCACCGTAACACGCCACATCTTGCGAATATATGTGTAG
AAACTGCCGGAAATCGTCGTGGTATTCACTCCAGAGCGATGAAAACGTTTCAGTTTGCTCATGGAAAACG
GTGTAACAAGGGTGAACACTATCCCATATCACCAGCTCACCGTCTTTCATTGCCATACGAAATTCCGGAT
GAGCATTCATCAGGCGGGCAAGAATGTGAATAAAGGCCGGATAAAACTTGTGCTTATTTTTCTTTACGGT
CTTTAAAAAGGCCGTAATATCCAGCTGAACGGTCTGGTTATAGGTACATTGAGCAACTGACTGAAATGCC
TCAAAATGTTCTTTACGATGCCATTGGGATATATCAACGGTGGTATATCCAGTGATTTTTTTCTCCATTT
TAGCTTCCTTAGCTCCTGAAAATCTCGATAACTCAAAAAATACGCCCGGTAGTGATCTTATTTCATTATG
GTGAAAGTTGGAACCTCTTACGTGCCGATCAACGTCTCATTTTCGCCAAAAGTTGGCCCAGGGCTTCCCG
GTATCAACAGGGACACCAGGATTTATTTATTCTGCGAAGTGATCTTCCGTCACAGGTATTTATTCGCGAT
AAGCTCATGGAGCGGCGTAACCGTCGCACAGGAAGGACAGAGAAAGCGCGGATCTGGGAAGTGACGGACA
GAACGGTCAGGACCTGGATTGGGGAGGCGGTTGCCGCCGCTGCTGCTGACGGTGTGACGTTCTCTGTTCC
GGTCACACCACATACGTTCCGCCATTCCTATGCGATGCACATGCTGTATGCCGGTATACCGCTGAAAGTT
CTGCAAAGCCTGATGGGACATAAGTCCATCAGTTCAACGGAAGTCTACACGAAGGTTTTTGCGCTGGATG
TGGCTGCCCGGCACCGGGTGCAGTTTGCGATGCCGGAGTCTGATGCGGTTGCGATGCTGAAACAATTATC
CTGAGAATAAATGCCTTGGCCTTTATATGGAAATGTGGAACTGAGTGGATATGCTGTTTTTGTCTGTTAA
ACAGAGAAGCTGGCTGTTATCCACTGAGAAGCGAACGAAACAGTCGGGAAAATCTCCCATTATCGTAGAG
ATCCGCATTATTAATCTCAGGAGCCTGTGTAGCGTTTATAGGAAGTAGTGTTCTGTCATGATGCCTGCAA
GCGGTAACGAAAACGATTTGAATATGCCTTCAGGAACAATAGAAATCTTCGTGCGGTGTTACGTTGAAGT
GGAGCGGATTATGTCAGCAATGGACAGAACAACCTAATGAACACAGAACCATGATGTGGTCTGTCCTTTT
ACAGCCAGTAGTGCTCGCCGCAGTCGAGCGACAGGGCGAAGCCCTCGGCTGGTTGCCCTCGCCGCTGGGC
TGGCGGCCGTCTATGGCCCTGCAAACGCGCCAGAAACGCCGTCGAAGCCGTGTGCGAGACACCGCGGCCG
GCCGCCGGCGTTGTGGATACCTCGCGGAAAACTTGGCCCTCACTGACAGATGAGGGGCGGACGTTGACAC
TTGAGGGGCCGACTCACCCGGCGCGGCGTTGACAGATGAGGGGCAGGCTCGATTTCGGCCGGCGACGTGG
AGCTGGCCAGCCTCGCAAATCGGCGAAAACGCCTGATTTTACGCGAGTTTCCCACAGATGATGTGGACAA
GCCTGGGGATAAGTGCCCTGCGGTATTGACACTTGAGGGGCGCGACTACTGACAGATGAGGGGCGCGATC
CTTGACACTTGAGGGGCAGAGTGCTGACAGATGAGGGGCGCACCTATTGACATTTGAGGGGCTGTCCACA
GGCAGAAAATCCAGCATTTGCAAGGGTTTCCGCCCGTTTTTCGGCCACCGCTAACCTGTCTTTTAACCTG
CTTTTAAACCAATATTTATAAACCTTGTTTTTAACCAGGGCTGCGCCCTGTGCGCGTGACCGCGCACGCC
GAAGGGGGGTGCCCCCCCTTCTCGAACCCTCCCGGTCGAGTGAGCGAGGAAGCACCAGGGAACAGCACTT
ATATATTCTGCTTACACACGATGCCTGAAAAAACTTCCCTTGGGGTTATCCACTTATCCACGGGGATATT
TTTATAATTATTTTTTTTATAGTTTTTAGATCTTCTTTTTTAGAGCGCCTTGTAGGCCTTTATCCATGCT
GGTTCTAGAGAAGGTGTTGTGACAAATTGCCCTTTCAGTGTGACAAATCACCCTCAAATGACAGTCCTGT
CTGTGACAAATTGCCCTTAACCCTGTGACAAATTGCCCTCAGAAGAAGCTGTTTTTTCACAAAGTTATCC
CTGCTTATTGACTCTTTTTTATTTAGTGTGACAATCTAAAAACTTGTCACACTTCACATGGATCTGTCAT
GGCGGAAACAGCGGTTATCAATCACAAGAAACGTAAAAATAGCCCGCGAATCGTCCAGTCAAACGACCTC
ACTGAGGCGGCATATAGTCTCTCCCGGGATCAAAAACGTATGCTGTATCTGTTCGTTGACCAGATCAGAA
AATCTGATGGCACCCTACAGGAACATGACGGTATCTGCGAGATCCATGTTGCTAAATATGCTGAAATATT
CGGATTGACCTCTGCGGAAGCCAGTAAGGATATACGGCAGGCATTGAAGAGTTTCGCGGGGAAGGAAGTG
GTTTTTTATCGCCCTGAAGAGGATGCCGGCGATGAAAAAGGCTATGAATCTTTTCCTTGGTTTATCAAAC
GTGCGCACAGTCCATCCAGAGGGCTTTACAGTGTACATATCAACCCATATCTCATTCCCTTCTTTATCGG
GTTACAGAACCGGTTTACGCAGTTTCGGCTTAGTGAAACAAAAGAAATCACCAATCCGTATGCCATGCGT
TTATACGAATCCCTGTGTCAGTATCGTAAGCCGGATGGCTCAGGCATCGTCTCTCTGAAAATCGACTGGA
TCATAGAGCGTTACCAGCTGCCTCAAAGTTACCAGCGTATGCCTGACTTCCGCCGCCGCTTCCTGCAGGT
CTGTGTTAATGAGATCAACAGCAGAACTCCAATGCGCCTCTCATACATTGAGAAAAAGAAAGGCCGCCAG
ACGACTCATATCGTATTTTCCTTCCGCGATATCACTTCCATGACGACAGGATAGTCTGAGGGTTATCTGT
CACAGATTTGAGGGTGGTTCGTCACATTTGTTCTGACCTACTGAGGGTAATTTGTCACAGTTTTGCTGTT
TCCTTCAGCCTGCATGGATTTTCTCATACTTTTTGAACTGTAATTTTTAAGGAAGCCAAATTTGAGGGCA
GTTTGTCACAGTTGATTTCCTTCTCTTTCCCTTCGTCATGTGACCTGATATCGGGGGTTAGTTCGTCATC
ATTGATGAGGGTTGATTATCACAGTTTATTACTCTGAATTGGCTATCCGCGTGTGTACCTCTACCTGGAG
TTTTTCCCACGGTGGATATTTCTTCTTGCGCTGAGCGTAAGAGCTATCTGACAGAACAGTTCTTCTTTGC
TTCCTCGCCAGTTCGCTCGCTATGCTCGGTTACACGGCTGCGGCGAGCGCTAGTGATAATAAGTGACTGA
GGTATGTGCTCTTCTTATCTCCTTTTGTAGTGTTGCTCTTATTTTAAACAACTTTGCGGTTTTTTGATGA
CTTTGCGATTTTGTTGTTGCTTTGCAGTAAATTGCAAGATTTAATAAAAAAACGCAAAGCAATGATTAAA
GGATGTTCAGAATGAAACTCATGGAAACACTTAACCAGTGCATAAACGCTGGTCATGAAATGACGAAGGC
TATCGCCATTGCACAGTTTAATGATGACAGCCCGGAAGCGAGGAAAATAACCCGGCGCTGGAGAATAGGT
GAAGCAGCGGATTTAGTTGGGGTTTCTTCTCAGGCTATCAGAGATGCCGAGAAAGCAGGGCGACTACCGC
ACCCGGATATGGAAATTCGAGGACGGGTTGAGCAACGTGTTGGTTATACAATTGAACAAATTAATCATAT
GCGTGATGTGTTTGGTACGCGATTGCGACGTGCTGAAGACGTATTTCCACCGGTGATCGGGGTTGCTGCC
CATAAAGGTGGCGTTTACAAAACCTCAGTTTCTGTTCATCTTGCTCAGGATCTGGCTCTGAAGGGGCTAC
GTGTTTTGCTCGTGGAAGGTAACGACCCCCAGGGAACAGCCTCAATGTATCACGGATGGGTACCAGATCT
TCATATTCATGCAGAAGACACTCTCCTGCCTTTCTATCTTGGGGAAAAGGACGATGTCACTTATGCAATA
AAGCCCACTTGCTGGCCGGGGCTTGACATTATTCCTTCCTGTCTGGCTCTGCACCGTATTGAAACTGAGT
TAATGGGCAAATTTGATGAAGGTAAACTGCCCACCGATCCACACCTGATGCTCCGACTGGCCATTGAAAC
TGTTGCTCATGACTATGATGTCATAGTTATTGACAGCGCGCCTAACCTGGGTATCGGCACGATTAATGTC
GTATGTGCTGCTGATGTGCTGATTGTTCCCACGCCTGCTGAGTTGTTTGACTACACCTCCGCACTGCAGT
TTTTCGATATGCTTCGTGATCTGCTCAAGAACGTTGATCTTAAAGGGTTCGAGCCTGATGTACGTATTTT
GCTTACCAAATACAGCAATAGTAATGGCTCTCAGTCCCCGTGGATGGAGGAGCAAATTCGGGATGCCTGG
GGAAGCATGGTTCTAAAAAATGTTGTACGTGAAACGGATGAAGTTGGTAAAGGTCAGATCCGGATGAGAA
CTGTTTTTGAACAGGCCATTGATCAACGCTCTTCAACTGGTGCCTGGAGAAATGCTCTTTCTATTTGGGA
ACCTGTCTGCAATGAAATTTTCGATCGTCTGATTAAACCACGCTGGGAGATTAGATAATGAAGCGTGCGC
CTGTTATTCCAAAACATACGCTCAATACTCAACCGGTTGAAGATACTTCGTTATCGACACCAGCTGCCCC
GATGGTGGATTCGTTAATTGCGCGCGTAGGAGTAATGGCTCGCGGTAATGCCATTACTTTGCCTGTATGT
GGTCGGGATGTGAAGTTTACTCTTGAAGTGCTCCGGGGTGATAGTGTTGAGAAGACCTCTCGGGTATGGT
CAGGTAATGAACGTGACCAGGAGCTGCTTACTGAGGACGCACTGGATGATCTCATCCCTTCTTTTCTACT
GACTGGTCAACAGACACCGGCGTTCGGTCGAAGAGTATCTGGTGTCATAGAAATTGCCGATGGGAGTCGC
CGTCGTAAAGCTGCTGCACTTACCGAAAGTGATTATCGTGTTCTGGTTGGCGAGCTGGATGATGAGCAGA
TGGCTGCATTATCCAGATTGGGTAACGATTATCGCCCAACAAGTGCTTATGAACGTGGTCAGCGTTATGC
AAGCCGATTGCAGAATGAATTTGCTGGAAATATTTCTGCGCTGGCTGATGCGGAAAATATTTCACGTAAG
ATTATTACCCGCTGTATCAACACCGCCAAATTGCCTAAATCAGTTGTTGCTCTTTTTTCTCACCCCGGTG
AACTATCTGCCCGGTCAGGTGATGCACTTCAAAAAGCCTTTACAGATAAAGAGGAATTACTTAAGCAGCA
GGCATCTAACCTTCATGAGCAGAAAAAAGCTGGGGTGATATTTGAAGCTGAAGAAGTTATCACTCTTTTA
ACTTCTGTGCTTAAAACGTCATCTGCATCAAGAACTAGTTTAAGCTCACGACATCAGTTTGCTCCTGGAG
CGACAGTATTGTATAAGGGCGATAAAATGGTGCTTAACCTGGACAGGTCTCGTGTTCCAACTGAGTGTAT
AGAGAAAATTGAGGCCATTCTTAAGGAACTTGAAAAGCCAGCACCCTGATGCGACCACGTTTTAGTCTAC
GTTTATCTGTCTTTACTTAATGTCCTTTGTTACAGGCCAGAAAGCATAACTGGCCTGAATATTCTCTCTG
GGCCCACTGTTCCACTTGTATCGTCGGTCTGATAATCAGACTGGGACCACGGTCCCACTCGTATCGTCGG
TCTGATTATTAGTCTGGGACCACGGTCCCACTCGTATCGTCGGTCTGATTATTAGTCTGGGACCACGGTC
CCACTCGTATCGTCGGTCTGATAATCAGACTGGGACCACGGTCCCACTCGTATCGTCGGTCTGATTATTA
GTCTGGGACCATGGTCCCACTCGTATCGTCGGTCTGATTATTAGTCTGGGACCACGGTCCCACTCGTATC
GTCGGTCTGATTATTAGTCTGGAACCACGGTCCCACTCGTATCGTCGGTCTGATTATTAGTCTGGGACCA
CGGTCCCACTCGTATCGTCGGTCTGATTATTAGTCTGGGACCACGATCCCACTCGTGTTGTCGGTCTGAT
TATCGGTCTGGGACCACGGTCCCACTTGTATTGTCGATCAGACTATCAGCGTGAGACTACGATTCCATCA
ATGCCTGTCAAGGGCAAGTATTGACATGTCGTCGTAACCTGT
Features (pLannotate 1.2.2; 19 found; start..end, strand, type, name):
     23..169     +  CDS            yuaZ (fragment): YUAZ_ECO57 - Protein predicted: Swiss-Prot protein existence level 4. From Escherichia coli O157:H7.
    240..1100    -  CDS            AmpR: β-lactamase; bla; confers resistance to ampicillin, carbenicillin, and related antibiotics
   1101..1205    -  promoter       AmpR promoter: bla
   1232..1305    +  rep_origin     f1 ori (fragment) (sequence withheld): f1 bacteriophage origin of replication; arrow indicates direction of (+) strand synthesis
   1351..2049    +  CDS            mTFP1: mTFP1 is a basic (constitutively fluorescent) cyan fluorescent protein published in 2006, derived from Clavularia sp.. It has low acid sensitivity.
   2108..2138    -  promoter       lac promoter: promoter for the E. coli lac operon
   2153..2174    -  protein_bind   CAP binding site: CAP binding activates transcription in the presence of cAMP. E. coli catabolite activator protein
   2187..2250    -  CDS            lacI (fragment): lac repressor; lacI; The lac repressor binds to the lac operator to inhibit transcription in E. coli. This inhibition can be relieved by adding lactose or isopropyl-β-D-thiogalactopyranoside (IPTG).
   2292..2309    +  promoter       tet promoter (fragment): E. coli promoter for tetracycline efflux protein gene
   2397..3053    -  CDS            cat: CAT_ECOLX - Experimental evidence at protein level: Swiss-Prot protein existence level 1. This enzyme is an effector of chloramphenicol resistance in bacteria. From Escherichia coli. This protein is used as a marker in many commonly used cloning vectors, such as pACYC184.
   3054..3156    -  promoter       cat promoter: promoter of the E. coli cat gene encoding chloramphenicol acetyltransferase
   3272..3616    +  CDS            resD (fragment): REDF_ECOLI - Also known as D. Protein inferred from homology: Swiss-Prot protein existence level 3. Acts as a repressor of transcription and as a site-specific resolvase that cleaves at the RfsF site. From Escherichia coli (strain K12).
   4014..4628    +  rep_origin     oriV: origin of replication for the bacterial F plasmid
   4704..4923    +  rep_origin     ori2: secondary origin of replication for the bacterial F plasmid; also known as oriS
   5014..5769    +  CDS            repE: replication initiation protein for the bacterial F plasmid; repE
   5772..6022    +  misc_feature   incC: incC; incompatibility region of the bacterial F plasmid
   6348..7523    +  CDS            sopA: partitioning protein for the bacterial F plasmid; sopA
   7523..8494    +  CDS            sopB: partitioning protein for the bacterial F plasmid; sopB
   8567..9040    +  misc_feature   sopC: sopC; centromere-like partitioning region of the bacterial F plasmid
