[The description below was written by a language model from this plasmid's Addgene catalogue record and pLannotate feature annotations shown in this document.]
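Description:
pNH043 is a 9.1 kb bacterial construct built on the pCC1Fos "CopyControl" fosmid backbone, carrying the coding sequence for the cyan fluorescent protein mTFP1 as a roughly 760 bp insert. It is maintained in E. coli through the F-plasmid replication and partitioning machinery annotated in the sequence: ori2 (oriS) with the RepE initiator and the incC incompatibility region, plus the sopA, sopB and sopC partitioning functions that hold the plasmid stably at about one copy per cell. A separate oriV origin allows copy number to be raised transiently. According to the depositor this is triggered by arabinose in the EPI300 host strain and is useful when more DNA is needed for isolation. Selection is dual, with a chloramphenicol acetyltransferase gene (cat) and a β-lactamase gene (AmpR), each under its own promoter. Remnants of cloning-vector elements (partial f1 ori, lac promoter and CAP site, lacI and tet promoter fragments) flank the insert region.

The mTFP1 open reading frame lies between the f1 ori fragment and the lac promoter. That promoter is annotated on the opposite strand and points away from mTFP1, and no promoter is annotated as driving it, so the construct does not appear designed to express the fluorescent protein itself. The associated publication describes a simplified counter-selection recombineering method for making fluorescent protein reporter constructs directly from C. elegans fosmid genomic clones. This suggests that pNH043 serves as a stable, single-copy source of the mTFP1 tag sequence for insertion into worm genes, although the record does not spell out its exact role in that workflow.
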