Addgene plasmid #42155: pNH043
Depositing lab: Colin Dolphin. Depositing organization: King's College London. Publication: A simplified counter-selection recombineering protocol for creating fluorescent protein reporter constructs directly from C. elegans fosmid genomic clones. Hirani N, Westenberg M, Gami MS, Davis P, Hope IA, Dolphin CT. BMC Biotechnol. 2013 Jan 3;13(1):1. 10.1186/1472-6750-13-1 PubMed 23281894.
Backbone
  Vector backbone: pCC1Fos
  Backbone manufacturer: Eipcentre
  Backbone size w/o insert (bp): 8353
  Total vector size (bp): 9117
Growth in bacteria
  Bacterial resistance: Chloramphenicol and Ampicillin, 25 & 100 μg/mL
  Growth temperature: 37°C
  Growth strain: EPI300
  Growth instructions: pCC1Fos-based 'CopyControl' construct enabling transient induction of copy-number
  Copy number: Low Copy
Gene/Insert
  Gene/Insert name: mTFP1
  Insert size (bp): 764
Terms and licenses: Academic/Nonprofit Terms; Industry Terms: Not Available to Industry
Depositor comments: Single-copy vector under non-induced condition. Copy-number-inducible with arabinose enables transient induction of copy-number for DNA isolation, etc.
How to cite: pNH043 was a gift from Colin Dolphin (Addgene plasmid # 42155 ; http://n2t.net/addgene:42155 ; RRID:Addgene_42155)
