>Addgene plasmid #42155 | pNH043 | addgene partial sequence | sequence record 58142 | lac_promoter
CAGTTGAGTTTCTAGCTACTGCTGACTCATACACAGTCACTTTATTGTAATCTTTATCATGGTTCAAAAT
TTCAATTCGGTGATCCACAAAGTGATAGTCTGGCAATTTCACAGCTTTCTTAGCTCTGTAGATTGTCTTA
AAGTCCACTCGATGATGTCCACCTCCTTCCAACAACAGTTTATGCTTCACGTCACCTTTCAAAACTCCAT
CTCTGACATACATACGTTCAGTACTTGCGTCCCATCCTGTTGTCTTTTTCTGCATCACTGGTCCATTCGG
AGGAAAGTTCTCGCCCTTCAGGTGTATCTCATAGATGAATGAATCTTCTTCCATACTAATATCAGATTTC
ACTTTAACTATACCCTTGTCCTCGAATGTCATTGTTCTCTCCCAAGAATATCCCTCTGGAAATGACTGCT
TGAAGTAATTTGGAATGTCGTCTGGGTATTTTGTGAATGCTCGATTTCCATATGCGAAGGCTGTAGTAAG
GATATCATAAGAGAATGGAAGTGGGGCACCCTCCTTCACTTCCAAGTTAATAGTATTAGTTCCATCGTAT
GGCTTTCCTTCACCCTCTCCCTCAATGACGAAGGCGTGACCATTAACATTACCCTCCATTTTAAGCTTGA
TCTTCATGTCTGGCTTGATAACACCCATTGTCGTTTCTTCTCCTTTTGAGGCGGCCATGGTTTTTTAAGG
ATCCGCTAGCGGCCGCGCTGAGGG
[69 nt withheld, positions 725-793]
